Addgene plasmid #224732: pcDNA3.1-HA-GTSE1-S611A
Purpose: For expression of HA-tagged GTSE1 protein with S611A mutation
Depositing lab: Michele Pagano. Depositing organization: NYU Grossman School of Medicine. Publication: Stabilization of GTSE1 by cyclin D1-CDK4/6-mediated phosphorylation promotes cell proliferation: relevance in cancer prognosis. Garcia-Vazquez N, Gonzalez-Robles TJ, Lane E, Spasskaya D, Zhang Q, Kerzhnerman M, Jeong Y, Collu M, Simoneschi D, Ruggles KV, Rona G, Kaisari S, Pagano M. bioRxiv [Preprint]. 2025 Jan 23:2024.06.26.600797. doi: 10.1101/2024.06.26.600797. PubMed 38979260.
Backbone
  Vector backbone: pcDNA3.1
  Vector type: Mammalian Expression
Growth in bacteria
  Bacterial resistance: Ampicillin, 100 μg/mL
  Growth temperature: 37°C
  Growth strain: NEB Stable
  Copy number: Unknown
Gene/Insert
  Gene/Insert name: GTSE1 (alt name: B99)
  Species: H. sapiens (human)
  Insert size (bp): 2200
  Mutation: Serine 611 to Alanine
  Entrez Gene: GTSE1 (a.k.a. B99)
  Promoter: CMV
  Tag / fusion protein: HA (N terminal on backbone)
  Cloning method: Unknown
  Sequencing primers: 5′ CMV Forward
Terms and licenses: Academic/Nonprofit Terms; Industry Terms: Not Available to Industry
Depositor comments: Please visit https://doi.org/10.1101/2024.06.26.600797 for bioRxiv preprint.
How to cite: pcDNA3.1-HA-GTSE1-S611A was a gift from Michele Pagano (Addgene plasmid # 224732 ; http://n2t.net/addgene:224732 ; RRID:Addgene_224732)
