[The description below was written by a language model from this plasmid's Addgene catalogue record and pLannotate feature annotations shown in this document.]
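Description:
pcDNA3.1-HA-GTSE1-S611A is a mammalian expression plasmid of about 7.6 kb, built on the pcDNA3.1 backbone, that drives expression of human GTSE1 (also known as B99) carrying a serine-to-alanine substitution at residue 611. The roughly 2.2 kb GTSE1 coding sequence sits downstream of the human cytomegalovirus immediate-early enhancer and promoter and is followed by the bovine growth hormone polyadenylation signal, an arrangement that gives strong constitutive transcription in transfected mammalian cells. The catalogue record lists an N-terminal HA epitope tag supplied by the backbone. The automated annotation does not call the tag as a separate feature, but there is unannotated space between the T7 promoter and the start of the GTSE1 match where it would lie. T7 and SP6 phage promoters flank the insert. Short fragments annotated as HIV-1 LTR, ble, lacI and bom appear to be partial matches to backbone sequence rather than functional elements.

In E. coli the plasmid replicates from a high-copy ColE1/pUC-type origin and is selected with ampicillin through the β-lactamase gene. An f1 origin is also present. For mammalian cells, an SV40 early promoter drives a neomycin phosphotransferase gene terminated by the SV40 poly(A) signal, which permits G418 selection of stable transfectants.

Replacing serine 611 with alanine removes a potential phosphorylation site. The associated study concerns stabilization of GTSE1 through phosphorylation by cyclin D1-CDK4/6 and its effect on cell proliferation. The construct is therefore suited to use as a non-phosphorylatable mutant for comparison with wild-type GTSE1, with the HA tag allowing detection or immunoprecipitation of the expressed protein.
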