Features (pLannotate 1.2.2; 21 found; start..end, strand, type, name):
     28..80      -  misc_feature   bom (fragment): basis of mobility region from pBR322
    235..614     +  enhancer       CMV enhancer: human cytomegalovirus immediate early enhancer
    615..818     +  promoter       CMV promoter: human cytomegalovirus (CMV) immediate early promoter
    814..847     +  LTR            5' LTR (truncated) (fragment): truncated 5' long terminal repeat (LTR) from HIV-1
    863..881     +  promoter       T7 promoter: promoter for bacteriophage T7 RNA polymerase
   1000..3159    +  CDS            GTSE1: GTSE1_HUMAN - Experimental evidence at protein level: Swiss-Prot protein existence level 1. May be involved in p53-induced cell cycle arrest in G2/M phase by interfering with microtubule rearrangements that are required to enter mitosis. Overexpression delays G2/M phase progression. From Homo sapiens (Human).
   3190..3208    -  promoter       SP6 promoter: promoter for bacteriophage SP6 RNA polymerase
   3234..3458    +  polyA_signal   bGH poly(A) signal: bovine growth hormone polyadenylation signal
   3462..3483    +  promoter       SV40 promoter (fragment): SV40 enhancer and early promoter
   3504..3932    +  rep_origin     f1 ori (sequence partly withheld): f1 bacteriophage origin of replication; arrow indicates direction of (+) strand synthesis
   3946..4275    +  promoter       SV40 promoter: SV40 enhancer and early promoter
   4342..5133    +  CDS            neo: KKA2_KLEPN - Also known as kan, nptII. Experimental evidence at protein level: Swiss-Prot protein existence level 1. Resistance to kanamycin, neomycin, paromomycin, ribostamycin, butirosin and gentamicin B. From Klebsiella pneumoniae.
   5157..5315    +  CDS            ble (fragment): BLE_KLEPN - Experimental evidence at protein level: Swiss-Prot protein existence level 1. Binding protein with a strong affinity to the bleomycin family of antibiotics. Binds to CL990; an antimitotic-antibiotic compound. From Klebsiella pneumoniae.
   5310..5431    +  polyA_signal   SV40 poly(A) signal: SV40 polyadenylation signal
   5504..5520    -  protein_bind   lac operator: The lac repressor binds to the lac operator to inhibit transcription in E. coli. This inhibition can be relieved by adding lactose or isopropyl-β-D-thiogalactopyranoside (IPTG). lac repressor encoded by lacI
   5528..5558    -  promoter       lac promoter: promoter for the E. coli lac operon
   5573..5594    -  protein_bind   CAP binding site: CAP binding activates transcription in the presence of cAMP. E. coli catabolite activator protein
   5607..5699    -  CDS            lacI (fragment): lac repressor; lacI; The lac repressor binds to the lac operator to inhibit transcription in E. coli. This inhibition can be relieved by adding lactose or isopropyl-β-D-thiogalactopyranoside (IPTG).
   5882..6470    -  rep_origin     ori: high-copy-number ColE1/pMB1/pBR322/pUC origin of replication
   6641..7501    -  CDS            AmpR: β-lactamase; bla; confers resistance to ampicillin, carbenicillin, and related antibiotics
   7502..7606    -  promoter       AmpR promoter: bla
>Addgene plasmid #224732 | pcDNA3.1-HA-GTSE1-S611A | addgene full sequence | sequence record 448808 | Addgene NGS Result
GACGGATCGGGAGATCTCCCGATCCCCTATGGTGCACTCTCAGTACAATCTGCTCTGATGCCGCATAGTT
AAGCCAGTATCTGCTCCCTGCTTGTGTGTTGGAGGTCGCTGAGTAGTGCGCGAGCAAAATTTAAGCTACA
ACAAGGCAAGGCTTGACCGACAATTGCATGAAGAATCTGCTTAGGGTTAGGCGTTTTGCGCTGCTTCGCG
ATGTACGGGCCAGATATACGCGTTGACATTGATTATTGACTAGTTATTAATAGTAATCAATTACGGGGTC
ATTAGTTCATAGCCCATATATGGAGTTCCGCGTTACATAACTTACGGTAAATGGCCCGCCTGGCTGACCG
CCCAACGACCCCCGCCCATTGACGTCAATAATGACGTATGTTCCCATAGTAACGCCAATAGGGACTTTCC
ATTGACGTCAATGGGTGGAGTATTTACGGTAAACTGCCCACTTGGCAGTACATCAAGTGTATCATATGCC
AAGTACGCCCCCTATTGACGTCAATGACGGTAAATGGCCCGCCTGGCATTATGCCCAGTACATGACCTTA
TGGGACTTTCCTACTTGGCAGTACATCTACGTATTAGTCATCGCTATTACCATGGTGATGCGGTTTTGGC
AGTACATCAATGGGCGTGGATAGCGGTTTGACTCACGGGGATTTCCAAGTCTCCACCCCATTGACGTCAA
TGGGAGTTTGTTTTGGCACCAAAATCAACGGGACTTTCCAAAATGTCGTAACAACTCCGCCCCATTGACG
CAAATGGGCGGTAGGCGTGTACGGTGGGAGGTCTATATAAGCAGAGCTCTCTGGCTAACTAGAGAACCCA
CTGCTTACTGGCTTATCGAAATTAATACGACTCACTATAGGGAGACCCAAGCTTACCATGGCCTACCCCT
ACGACGTGCCCGACTACGCCTCCCTCGGATCCATGGAAGGAGGCGGCGGCCGCGATGAGCCTTCAGCCTG
CCGGGCAGGGGACGTGAACATGGATGACCCTAAGAAGGAAGACATTCTTCTTTTGGCCGATGAAAAATTT
GACTTCGATCTTTCATTGTCTTCTTCGAGTGCAAATGAAGATGATGAAGTCTTCTTCGGACCCTTTGGAC
ATAAAGAAAGATGTATTGCTGCCAGCTTGGAATTAAATAATCCGGTTCCCGAACAGCCTCCGTTGCCCAC
ATCTGAGAGTCCCTTTGCCTGGAGCCCTCTGGCCGGGGAGAAGTTCGTGGAGGTGTACAAAGAAGCTCAC
TTACTGGCTTTACACATTGAGAGCAGCAGCCGGAACCAGGCAGCCCAAGCTGCCAAGCCTGAAGACCCTC
GGAGCCAGGGCGTGGAAAGATTCATACAGGAGTCAAAATTAAAAATAAACCTCTTTGAGAAAGAAAAGGA
AATGAAGAAAAGCCCCACGTCTCTTAAAAGGGAGACATACTACCTGTCAGACAGCCCCTTGCTGGGGCCC
CCTGTGGGTGAGCCTCGGCTCTTGGCCTCCTCCCCGGCCCTGCCCAGCTCTGGTGCCCAGGCCCGCCTCA
CCCGGGCGCCGGGGCCTCCGCACTCTGCTCATGCTTTGCCCAGGGAATCATGCACTGCTCATGCTGCAAG
TCAGGCAGCGACTCAGAGGAAGCCCGGGACCAAATTGCTGCTGCCTCGAGCGGCCTCTGTTAGAGGAAGA
AGCATCCCTGGGGCTGCGGAGAAGCCCAAGAAAGAGATTCCAGCTAGTCCTTCCAGGACAAAAATCCCAG
CTGAGAAGGAATCCCACCGGGATGTTCTCCCTGACAAACCTGCCCCGGGTGCTGTCAATGTGCCGGCCGC
CGGAAGCCACTTGGGCCAGGGCAAGCGGGCGATCCCTGTTCCAAACAAGTTGGGGCTGAAGAAGACCCTG
TTAAAAGCACCCGGCTCTACCAGCAATCTCGCAAGGAAGTCCTCCTCGGGGCCTGTTTGGAGCGGGGCAT
CCAGTGCGTGCACATCCCCAGCAGTGGGCAAAGCTAAATCAAGTGAATTTGCAAGTATTCCTGCAAATAG
CTCCCGGCCTCTGTCAAACATCAGCAAGTCAGGCAGAATGGGACCCGCCATGCTGCGGCCAGCTCTGCCT
GCAGGCCCTGTGGGGGCATCCTCCTGGCAGGCCAAGCGGGTCGATGTTTCTGAGCTGGCAGCGGAGCAGC
TCACGGCACCCCCCTCAGCATCCCCCACCCAACCCCAGACTCCGGAAGGTGGCGGCCAGTGGCTGAACTC
CAGTTGCGCTTGGTCAGAATCTTCTCAATTGAATAAGACTAGAAGTATCAGACGGCGAGATTCCTGTCTA
AATTCCAAGACAAAGGTTATGCCTACTCCTACAAATCAATTTAAAATTCCTAAGTTTTCTATTGGTGACT
CCCCGGACAGCTCAACACCAAAGCTTTCGCGGGCACAGCGGCCGCAGTCGTGCACGTCAGTTGGCAGGGT
CACTGTCCACAGCACCCCGGTTAGACGCTCATCTGGGCCAGCACCACAAAGCCTGCTGAGCGCATGGCGT
GTGTCAGCCTTGCCCACACCCGCCAGCCGGCGCTGCTCTGGCCTTCCACCGATGACCCCCAAAACGATGC
CCAGGGCCGTGGGCTCTCCCCTGTGTGTGCCAGCTCGGAGACGTTCCTCTGAGCCCCGCAAGAACTCTGC
AATGAGAACTGAACCAACAAGGGAGAGCAACAGAAAGACAGATTCCAGGCTGGTGGATGTGTCCCCTGAC
AGGGGTTCTCCTCCTTCCCGTGTGCCTCAGGCACTTAACTTTGCTCCAGAGGAAAGCGATTCTACTTTCT
CCAAAAGTACTGCCACAGAAGTAGCTCGGGAGGAAGCCAAGCCGGGTGGAGATGCAGCCCCTAGTGAGGC
TCTTCTTGTAGATATCAAACTGGAACCACTCGCGGTCACTCCAGATGCTGCAAGCCAGCCCCTCATTGAC
CTTCCTCTCATCGACTTCTGCGATACCCCAGAAGCACACGTGGCTGTAGGATCTGAAAGCAGGCCTCTGA
TCGACCTCATGACAAACACTCCAGACATGAATAAAAATGTGGCCAAACCTTCACCGGTGGTGGGACAGCT
CATAGACCTGAGCTCCCCTCTGATCCAGCTGAGCCCTGAGGCTGACAAGGAGAACGTGGATTCCCCACTC
CTCAAGTTCTAAGTCGAGCATGCATCTAGAGGGCCCTATTCTATAGTGTCACCTAAATGCTAGAGCTCGC
TGATCAGCCTCGACTGTGCCTTCTAGTTGCCAGCCATCTGTTGTTTGCCCCTCCCCCGTGCCTTCCTTGA
CCCTGGAAGGTGCCACTCCCACTGTCCTTTCCTAATAAAATGAGGAAATTGCATCGCATTGTCTGAGTAG
GTGTCATTCTATTCTGGGGGGTGGGGTGGGGCAGGACAGCAAGGGGGAGGATTGGGAAGACAATAGCAGG
CATGCTGGGGATGCGGTGGGCTCTATGGCTTCTGAGGCGGAAAGAACCAGCTGGGGCTCTAGGGGGTATC
CCC
[124 nt withheld, positions 3504-3627]
C
[91 nt withheld, positions 3629-3719]
A
[49 nt withheld, positions 3721-3769]
CCTTTGACGTTGGAGTCCACGTTCTTT
[37 nt withheld, positions 3797-3833]
ACCCTATCTCGGTCTATTCTTTTGATTTATAAGGGATTTTGCCGATTTCGGCCTATTGGTTAAAAAATGA
GCTGATTTAACAAAAATTTAACGCGAATTAATTCTGTGGAATGTGTGTCAGTTAGGGTGTGGAAAGTCCC
CAGGCTCCCCAGCAGGCAGAAGTATGCAAAGCATGCATCTCAATTAGTCAGCAACCAGGTGTGGAAAGTC
CCCAGGCTCCCCAGCAGGCAGAAGTATGCAAAGCATGCATCTCAATTAGTCAGCAACCATAGTCCCGCCC
CTAACTCCGCCCATCCCGCCCCTAACTCCGCCCAGTTCCGCCCATTCTCCGCCCCATGGCTGACTAATTT
TTTTTATTTATGCAGAGGCCGAGGCCGCCTCTGCCTCTGAGCTATTCCAGAAGTAGTGAGGAGGCTTTTT
TGGAGGCCTAGGCTTTTGCAAAAAGCTCCCGGGAGCTTGTATATCCATTTTCGGATCTGATCAAGAGACA
GGATGAGGATCGTTTCGCATGATTGAACAAGATGGATTGCACGCAGGTTCTCCGGCCGCTTGGGTGGAGA
GGCTATTCGGCTATGACTGGGCACAACAGACAATCGGCTGCTCTGATGCCGCCGTGTTCCGGCTGTCAGC
GCAGGGGCGCCCGGTTCTTTTTGTCAAGACCGACCTGTCCGGTGCCCTGAATGAACTGCAGGACGAGGCA
GCGCGGCTATCGTGGCTGGCCACGACGGGCGTTCCTTGCGCAGCTGTGCTCGACGTTGTCACTGAAGCGG
GAAGGGACTGGCTGCTATTGGGCGAAGTGCCGGGGCAGGATCTCCTGTCATCTCACCTTGCTCCTGCCGA
GAAAGTATCCATCATGGCTGATGCAATGCGGCGGCTGCATACGCTTGATCCGGCTACCTGCCCATTCGAC
CACCAAGCGAAACATCGCATCGAGCGAGCACGTACTCGGATGGAAGCCGGTCTTGTCGATCAGGATGATC
TGGACGAAGAGCATCAGGGGCTCGCGCCAGCCGAACTGTTCGCCAGGCTCAAGGCGCGCATGCCCGACGG
CGAGGATCTCGTCGTGACCCATGGCGATGCCTGCTTGCCGAATATCATGGTGGAAAATGGCCGCTTTTCT
GGATTCATCGACTGTGGCCGGCTGGGTGTGGCGGACCGCTATCAGGACATAGCGTTGGCTACCCGTGATA
TTGCTGAAGAGCTTGGCGGCGAATGGGCTGACCGCTTCCTCGTGCTTTACGGTATCGCCGCTCCCGATTC
GCAGCGCATCGCCTTCTATCGCCTTCTTGACGAGTTCTTCTGAGCGGGACTCTGGGGTTCGAAATGACCG
ACCAAGCGACGCCCAACCTGCCATCACGAGATTTCGATTCCACCGCCGCCTTCTATGAAAGGTTGGGCTT
CGGAATCGTTTTCCGGGACGCCGGCTGGATGATCCTCCAGCGCGGGGATCTCATGCTGGAGTTCTTCGCC
CACCCCAACTTGTTTATTGCAGCTTATAATGGTTACAAATAAAGCAATAGCATCACAAATTTCACAAATA
AAGCATTTTTTTCACTGCATTCTAGTTGTGGTTTGTCCAAACTCATCAATGTATCTTATCATGTCTGTAT
ACCGTCGACCTCTAGCTAGAGCTTGGCGTAATCATGGTCATAGCTGTTTCCTGTGTGAAATTGTTATCCG
CTCACAATTCCACACAACATACGAGCCGGAAGCATAAAGTGTAAAGCCTGGGGTGCCTAATGAGTGAGCT
AACTCACATTAATTGCGTTGCGCTCACTGCCCGCTTTCCAGTCGGGAAACCTGTCGTGCCAGCTGCATTA
ATGAATCGGCCAACGCGCGGGGAGAGGCGGTTTGCGTATTGGGCGCTCTTCCGCTTCCTCGCTCACTGAC
TCGCTGCGCTCGGTCGTTCGGCTGCGGCGAGCGGTATCAGCTCACTCAAAGGCGGTAATACGGTTATCCA
CAGAATCAGGGGATAACGCAGGAAAGAACATGTGAGCAAAAGGCCAGCAAAAGGCCAGGAACCGTAAAAA
GGCCGCGTTGCTGGCGTTTTTCCATAGGCTCCGCCCCCCTGACGAGCATCACAAAAATCGACGCTCAAGT
CAGAGGTGGCGAAACCCGACAGGACTATAAAGATACCAGGCGTTTCCCCCTGGAAGCTCCCTCGTGCGCT
CTCCTGTTCCGACCCTGCCGCTTACCGGATACCTGTCCGCCTTTCTCCCTTCGGGAAGCGTGGCGCTTTC
TCATAGCTCACGCTGTAGGTATCTCAGTTCGGTGTAGGTCGTTCGCTCCAAGCTGGGCTGTGTGCACGAA
CCCCCCGTTCAGCCCGACCGCTGCGCCTTATCCGGTAACTATCGTCTTGAGTCCAACCCGGTAAGACACG
ACTTATCGCCACTGGCAGCAGCCACTGGTAACAGGATTAGCAGAGCGAGGTATGTAGGCGGTGCTACAGA
GTTCTTGAAGTGGTGGCCTAACTACGGCTACACTAGAAGAACAGTATTTGGTATCTGCGCTCTGCTGAAG
CCAGTTACCTTCGGAAAAAGAGTTGGTAGCTCTTGATCCGGCAAACAAACCACCGCTGGTAGCGGTGGTT
TTTTTGTTTGCAAGCAGCAGATTACGCGCAGAAAAAAAGGATCTCAAGAAGATCCTTTGATCTTTTCTAC
GGGGTCTGACGCTCAGTGGAACGAAAACTCACGTTAAGGGATTTTGGTCATGAGATTATCAAAAAGGATC
TTCACCTAGATCCTTTTAAATTAAAAATGAAGTTTTAAATCAATCTAAAGTATATATGAGTAAACTTGGT
CTGACAGTTACCAATGCTTAATCAGTGAGGCACCTATCTCAGCGATCTGTCTATTTCGTTCATCCATAGT
TGCCTGACTCCCCGTCGTGTAGATAACTACGATACGGGAGGGCTTACCATCTGGCCCCAGTGCTGCAATG
ATACCGCGAGACCCACGCTCACCGGCTCCAGATTTATCAGCAATAAACCAGCCAGCCGGAAGGGCCGAGC
GCAGAAGTGGTCCTGCAACTTTATCCGCCTCCATCCAGTCTATTAATTGTTGCCGGGAAGCTAGAGTAAG
TAGTTCGCCAGTTAATAGTTTGCGCAACGTTGTTGCCATTGCTACAGGCATCGTGGTGTCACGCTCGTCG
TTTGGTATGGCTTCATTCAGCTCCGGTTCCCAACGATCAAGGCGAGTTACATGATCCCCCATGTTGTGCA
AAAAAGCGGTTAGCTCCTTCGGTCCTCCGATCGTTGTCAGAAGTAAGTTGGCCGCAGTGTTATCACTCAT
GGTTATGGCAGCACTGCATAATTCTCTTACTGTCATGCCATCCGTAAGATGCTTTTCTGTGACTGGTGAG
TACTCAACCAAGTCATTCTGAGAATAGTGTATGCGGCGACCGAGTTGCTCTTGCCCGGCGTCAATACGGG
ATAATACCGCGCCACATAGCAGAACTTTAAAAGTGCTCATCATTGGAAAACGTTCTTCGGGGCGAAAACT
CTCAAGGATCTTACCGCTGTTGAGATCCAGTTCGATGTAACCCACTCGTGCACCCAACTGATCTTCAGCA
TCTTTTACTTTCACCAGCGTTTCTGGGTGAGCAAAAACAGGAAGGCAAAATGCCGCAAAAAAGGGAATAA
GGGCGACACGGAAATGTTGAATACTCATACTCTTCCTTTTTCAATATTATTGAAGCATTTATCAGGGTTA
TTGTCTCATGAGCGGATACATATTTGAATGTATTTAGAAAAATAAACAAATAGGGGTTCCGCGCACATTT
CCCCGAAAAGTGCCACCTGACGTC
